Addgene plasmid #222887: L2128-FRB-GPA-114-10-CyOFP1
Purpose: Biosensor chain detecting rapamycin and responding with BRET. FRB ectodomain, human Glycophorin A (GPA) scaffold, 20 GS linker, split Nanoluciferase fragment 114, 10 GS linker, CyOFP1 protein.
Depositing lab: Joshua Leonard. Depositing organization: Northwestern University. Publication: Building Synthetic Biosensors Using Red Blood Cell Proteins. Dolberg TB, Gunnels TF, Ling T, Sarnese KA, Crispino JD, Leonard JN. ACS Synth Biol. 2024 Apr 19;13(4):1273-1289. doi: 10.1021/acssynbio.3c00754. Epub 2024 Mar 27. PubMed 38536408.
Backbone
  Vector backbone: Modified pcDNA3.1/Hygro(+)
  Backbone manufacturer: Thermo Fisher
  Backbone size w/o insert (bp): 4305
  Vector type: Mammalian Expression
Growth in bacteria
  Bacterial resistance: Ampicillin, 100 μg/mL
  Growth temperature: 37°C
  Growth strain: DH5alpha
  Copy number: High Copy
Gene/Insert
  Gene/Insert name: FRB-GPA-20GS-NanoLuc114-10GS-CyOFP1
  Species: H. sapiens (human), Synthetic
  Insert size (bp): 1612
  Promoter: CMV
  Tag / fusion protein: Myc (N terminal on insert)
  Cloning method: Restriction Enzyme; 5′ cloning site NheI (not destroyed); 3′ cloning site NotI (not destroyed)
Terms and licenses: Academic/Nonprofit Terms; Industry Terms: Not Available to Industry
Depositor comments: Please visit https://doi.org/10.1101/2023.12.16.571988 for bioRxiv preprint.
How to cite: L2128-FRB-GPA-114-10-CyOFP1 was a gift from Joshua Leonard (Addgene plasmid # 222887 ; http://n2t.net/addgene:222887 ; RRID:Addgene_222887)
