[The description below was written by a language model from this plasmid's Addgene catalogue record and pLannotate feature annotations shown in this document.]
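Description:
L2128-FRB-GPA-114-10-CyOFP1 is a mammalian expression plasmid built on a modified pcDNA3.1/Hygro(+) backbone and encoding one chain of a synthetic, membrane-anchored biosensor for rapamycin. It is propagated in E. coli at high copy from a ColE1/pUC-type origin with ampicillin selection (AmpR), and it also carries an f1 origin. The annotated sequence shows an SV40 early promoter followed only by a short ble-like fragment and the SV40 poly(A) signal. The backbone modification therefore appears to have removed a functional mammalian selection cassette, which suits the plasmid mainly to transient transfection, although the record does not say this explicitly.

The payload is driven by the CMV enhancer/promoter and terminated by the bGH polyadenylation signal, with the insert cloned between NheI and NotI sites. The open reading frame begins with a short glycophorin-derived segment, which is most likely the signal peptide, and the catalogue also lists an N-terminal Myc tag that the automated feature table did not annotate. Next comes the FRB rapamycin-binding domain as the extracellular sensing module; the annotation software matched it to the T2098L FRB variant, although the catalogue simply calls it FRB. FRB is fused to human glycophorin A, a red blood cell membrane protein that serves as the transmembrane scaffold. On the intracellular side, a 20-residue glycine-serine linker leads to split NanoLuc fragment 114 (also unannotated in the table), followed by a 10-residue GS linker and the long-Stokes-shift orange fluorescent protein CyOFP1.

In use, rapamycin-induced association with a complementary partner chain, presumably one carrying an FKBP ectodomain and the matching NanoLuc fragment, would reconstitute the luciferase. Its emission would then excite CyOFP1, giving the BRET readout described in the record. The construct comes from work on engineering biosensors from erythrocyte proteins.
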