Features (pLannotate 1.2.2; 23 found; start..end, strand, type, name):
     21..73      -  misc_feature   bom (fragment): basis of mobility region from pBR322
    228..607     +  enhancer       CMV enhancer: human cytomegalovirus immediate early enhancer
    608..811     +  promoter       CMV promoter: human cytomegalovirus (CMV) immediate early promoter
    807..840     +  LTR            5' LTR (truncated) (fragment): truncated 5' long terminal repeat (LTR) from HIV-1
    856..874     +  promoter       T7 promoter: promoter for bacteriophage T7 RNA polymerase
    900..956     +  CDS            GYPB (fragment): GLPB_PANTR - Also known as GPB. Experimental evidence at transcript level: Swiss-Prot protein existence level 2. This protein is a minor sialoglycoprotein in erythrocyte membranes. From Pan troglodytes (Chimpanzee).
   1002..1268    +  CDS            FRB*: T2098L mutant of FKBP-rapamycin binding domain of human FRAP binds synthetic ligands such as AP21967
   1284..1673    +  CDS            GYPA (fragment): GLPA_HUMAN - Also known as GPA. Experimental evidence at protein level: Swiss-Prot protein existence level 1. Glycophorin A is the major intrinsic membrane protein of the erythrocyte. The N-terminal glycosylated segment, which lies outside the erythrocyte membrane, has MN blood group receptors. Appears to be important for the function of SLC4A1 and is required for high activity of SLC4A1. May be involved in translocation of SLC4A1 to the plasma membrane. Is a receptor for influenza virus. Is a receptor for Plasmodium falciparum erythrocyte-binding antigen 175 (EBA-175); binding of EBA-175 is d
   1812..2495    +  CDS            CyOFP1: CyOFP1 is a basic (constitutively fluorescent) long stokes shift fluorescent protein published in 2016, derived from Entacmaea quadricolor. It is reported to be a very rapidly-maturing monomer with moderate acid sensitivity.
   2549..2660    +  polyA_signal   bGH poly(A) signal: bovine growth hormone polyadenylation signal
   2777..2798    +  promoter       SV40 promoter (fragment): SV40 enhancer and early promoter
   2819..3247    +  rep_origin     f1 ori (sequence partly withheld): f1 bacteriophage origin of replication; arrow indicates direction of (+) strand synthesis
   3252..3274    +  promoter       SV40 promoter (fragment): SV40 enhancer and early promoter
   3275..3466    +  promoter       SV40 promoter: SV40 early promoter
   3493..3591    +  CDS            ble (fragment): BLE_KLEPN - Experimental evidence at protein level: Swiss-Prot protein existence level 1. Binding protein with a strong affinity to the bleomycin family of antibiotics. Binds to CL990; an antimitotic-antibiotic compound. From Klebsiella pneumoniae.
   3586..3707    +  polyA_signal   SV40 poly(A) signal: SV40 polyadenylation signal
   3780..3796    -  protein_bind   lac operator: The lac repressor binds to the lac operator to inhibit transcription in E. coli. This inhibition can be relieved by adding lactose or isopropyl-β-D-thiogalactopyranoside (IPTG). lac repressor encoded by lacI
   3804..3834    -  promoter       lac promoter: promoter for the E. coli lac operon
   3849..3870    -  protein_bind   CAP binding site: CAP binding activates transcription in the presence of cAMP. E. coli catabolite activator protein
   3883..3975    -  CDS            lacI (fragment): lac repressor; lacI; The lac repressor binds to the lac operator to inhibit transcription in E. coli. This inhibition can be relieved by adding lactose or isopropyl-β-D-thiogalactopyranoside (IPTG).
   4158..4746    -  rep_origin     ori: high-copy-number ColE1/pMB1/pBR322/pUC origin of replication
   4917..5777    -  CDS            AmpR: β-lactamase; bla; confers resistance to ampicillin, carbenicillin, and related antibiotics
   5778..5882    -  promoter       AmpR promoter: bla
>Addgene plasmid #222887 | L2128-FRB-GPA-114-10-CyOFP1 | addgene full sequence | sequence record 440200 | Addgene NGS Result
CGGGAGATCTCCCGATCCCCTATGGTGCACTCTCAGTACAATCTGCTCTGATGCCGCATAGTTAAGCCAG
TATCTGCTCCCTGCTTGTGTGTTGGAGGTCGCTGAGTAGTGCGCGAGCAAAATTTAAGCTACAACAAGGC
AAGGCTTGACCGACAATTGCATGAAGAATCTGCTTAGGGTTAGGCGTTTTGCGCTGCTTCGCGATGTACG
GGCCAGATATACGCGTTGACATTGATTATTGACTAGTTATTAATAGTAATCAATTACGGGGTCATTAGTT
CATAGCCCATATATGGAGTTCCGCGTTACATAACTTACGGTAAATGGCCCGCCTGGCTGACCGCCCAACG
ACCCCCGCCCATTGACGTCAATAATGACGTATGTTCCCATAGTAACGCCAATAGGGACTTTCCATTGACG
TCAATGGGTGGAGTATTTACGGTAAACTGCCCACTTGGCAGTACATCAAGTGTATCATATGCCAAGTACG
CCCCCTATTGACGTCAATGACGGTAAATGGCCCGCCTGGCATTATGCCCAGTACATGACCTTATGGGACT
TTCCTACTTGGCAGTACATCTACGTATTAGTCATCGCTATTACCATGGTGATGCGGTTTTGGCAGTACAT
CAATGGGCGTGGATAGCGGTTTGACTCACGGGGATTTCCAAGTCTCCACCCCATTGACGTCAATGGGAGT
TTGTTTTGGCACCAAAATCAACGGGACTTTCCAAAATGTCGTAACAACTCCGCCCCATTGACGCAAATGG
GCGGTAGGCGTGTACGGTGGGAGGTCTATATAAGCAGAGCTCTCTGGCTAACTAGAGAACCCACTGCTTA
CTGGCTTATCGAAATTAATACGACTCACTATAGGGAGTCCCAAGCTGGCTAGCGCCACCATGTATGGAAA
AATAATCTTTGTATTACTATTGTCAGAAATTGTGAGCATATCAGCAGAGCAGAAACTCATCTCAGAAGAG
GATCTGGGCGCGCCTATGCTCGAGATGTGGCATGAAGGCCTGGAAGAGGCATCTCGTTTGTACTTTGGGG
AAAGGAACGTGAAAGGCATGTTTGAGGTGCTGGAGCCCTTGCATGCTATGATGGAACGGGGCCCCCAGAC
TCTGAAGGAAACATCCTTTAATCAGGCCTATGGTCGAGATTTAATGGAGGCCCAAGAGTGGTGCAGGAAG
TACATGAAATCAGGGAATGTCAAGGACCTCCTCCAAGCCTGGGACCTCTATTATCATGTGTTCCGACGAA
TCTCAAAGACTAGAACCGGTTTAAGTACCACTGAGGTGGCAATGCACACTTCAACCTCTTCTTCAGTCAC
AAAGAGTTACATCTCATCACAGACAAATGATACGCACAAACGGGACACATATGCAGCCACTCCTAGAGCT
CATGAAGTTTCAGAAATTTCTGTTAGAACTGTTTACCCTCCAGAAGAGGAAACCGGAGAAAGGGTACAAC
TTGCCCATCATTTCTCTGAACCAGAGATAACACTCATTATTTTTGGGGTGATGGCTGGTGTTATTGGAAC
GATCCTCTTAATTTCTTACGGTATTCGCCGACTGATAAAGAAAAGCCCATCTGATGTAAAACCTCTCCCC
TCACCTGACACAGACGTGCCTTTAAGTTCTGTTGAAATAGAAAATCCAGAGACAAGTGATCAATTAATTA
AGGGCGGCAGCGGCGGCTCCGGTGGATCTGGCGGTGGAAGCGGAGGTTCTGGTGGTTCTGGCGTGACAGG
CTACCGGCTGTTCGAGGAAATCCTGGGCGCCGGTGGTTCTGGGGGGAGTGGGGGTTCAGGCGAGCTGATC
AAAGAAAACATGCGGAGCAAGCTGTACCTGGAAGGCAGCGTGAACGGCCACCAGTTCAAGTGTACACACG
AAGGCGAGGGCAAGCCCTACGAAGGCAAGCAGACCAACCGGATTAAGGTGGTGGAAGGCGGCCCTCTGCC
TTTCGCCTTTGATATCCTGGCCACACACTTTATGTACGGCAGCAAGGTGTTCATCAAGTACCCCGCCGAC
CTGCCTGACTACTTCAAGCAGAGCTTCCCCGAGGGCTTCACCTGGGAGCGAGTGATGGTGTTTGAGGACG
GCGGAGTGCTGACCGCCACACAGGATACTTCTCTGCAGGACGGCGAGCTGATCTACAACGTGAAAGTGCG
GGGCGTGAACTTCCCCGCCAATGGACCTGTGATGCAGAAGAAAACCCTCGGCTGGGAGCCCAGCACCGAG
ACAATGTATCCAGCCGATGGCGGCCTCGAGGGCAGATGTGATAAGGCCCTGAAACTCGTCGGCGGAGGCC
ATCTGCACGTGAACTTTAAGACCACCTACAAGAGCAAGAAACCCGTGAAGATGCCCGGCGTGCACTACGT
GGACAGACGGCTGGAAAGAATCAAAGAGGCCGACAACGAGACATACGTGGAACAGTACGAGCACGCCGTG
GCCAGATACAGCAATCTCGGAGGCGGAATGGACGAGCTGTACAAATGAGCGGCCGCTCGAGTCTAGAGGG
CCCGTTTAAACCCGCTGATCAGCCTCGACTGTGCCTTCTAGTTGCCAGCCATCTGTTGTTTGCCCCTCCC
CCGTGCCTTCCTTGACCCTGGAAGGTGCCACTCCCACTGTCCTTTCCTAATAAAATGAGGAAATTGCATC
GCATTGTCTGAGTAGGTGTCATTCTATTCTGGGGGGTGGGGTGGGGCAGGACAGCAAGGGGGAGGATTGG
GAAGTCAATAGCAGGCATGCTGGGGATGCGGTGGGCTCTATGGCTTCTGAGGCGGAAAGAACCAGCTGGG
GCTCTAGGGGGTATCCCC
[124 nt withheld, positions 2819-2942]
C
[91 nt withheld, positions 2944-3034]
A
[49 nt withheld, positions 3036-3084]
CCTTTGACGTTGGAGTCCACGTTCTTT
[37 nt withheld, positions 3112-3148]
ACCCTATCTCGGTCTATTCTTTTGATTTATAAGGGATTTTGCCGATTTCGGCCTATTGGTTAAAAAATGA
GCTGATTTAACAAAAATTTAACGCGAATTAATTCTGTGGAATGTGTGTCAGTTAGGCTCAATTAGTCAGC
AACCATAGTCCCGCCCCTAACTCCGCCCATCCCGCCCCTAACTCCGCCCAGTTCCGCCCATTCTCCGCCC
CATGGCTGACTAATTTTTTTTATTTATGCAGAGGCCGAGGCCGCCTCTGCCTCTGAGCTATTCCAGAAGT
AGTGAGGAGGCTTTTTTGGAGGCCTAGGCTTTTGCAAAAAGCTCCCGGGAGCTTGTATATCCATTTTCGG
AGGTTGGGCTTCGGAATCGTTTTCCGGGACGCCGGCTGGATGATCCTCCAGCGCGGGGATCTCATGCTGG
AGTTCTTCGCCCACCCCAACTTGTTTATTGCAGCTTATAATGGTTACAAATAAAGCAATAGCATCACAAA
TTTCACAAATAAAGCATTTTTTTCACTGCATTCTAGTTGTGGTTTGTCCAAACTCATCAATGTATCTTAT
CATGTCTGTATACCGTCGACCTCTAGCTAGAGCTTGGCGTAATCATGGTCATAGCTGTTTCCTGTGTGAA
ATTGTTATCCGCTCACAATTCCACACAACATACGAGCCGGAAGCATAAAGTGTAAAGCCTGGGGTGCCTA
ATGAGTGAGCTAACTCACATTAATTGCGTTGCGCTCACTGCCCGCTTTCCAGTCGGGAAACCTGTCGTGC
CAGCTGCATTAATGAATCGGCCAACGCGCGGGGAGAGGCGGTTTGCGTATTGGGCGCTCTTCCGCTTCCT
CGCTCACTGACTCGCTGCGCTCGGTCGTTCGGCTGCGGCGAGCGGTATCAGCTCACTCAAAGGCGGTAAT
ACGGTTATCCACAGAATCAGGGGATAACGCAGGAAAGAACATGTGAGCAAAAGGCCAGCAAAAGGCCAGG
AACCGTAAAAAGGCCGCGTTGCTGGCGTTTTTCCATAGGCTCCGCCCCCCTGACGAGCATCACAAAAATC
GACGCTCAAGTCAGAGGTGGCGAAACCCGACAGGACTATAAAGATACCAGGCGTTTCCCCCTGGAAGCTC
CCTCGTGCGCTCTCCTGTTCCGACCCTGCCGCTTACCGGATACCTGTCCGCCTTTCTCCCTTCGGGAAGC
GTGGCGCTTTCTCATAGCTCACGCTGTAGGTATCTCAGTTCGGTGTAGGTCGTTCGCTCCAAGCTGGGCT
GTGTGCACGAACCCCCCGTTCAGCCCGACCGCTGCGCCTTATCCGGTAACTATCGTCTTGAGTCCAACCC
GGTAAGACACGACTTATCGCCACTGGCAGCAGCCACTGGTAACAGGATTAGCAGAGCGAGGTATGTAGGC
GGTGCTACAGAGTTCTTGAAGTGGTGGCCTAACTACGGCTACACTAGAAGAACAGTATTTGGTATCTGCG
CTCTGCTGAAGCCAGTTACCTTCGGAAAAAGAGTTGGTAGCTCTTGATCCGGCAAACAAACCACCGCTGG
TAGCGGTGGTTTTTTTGTTTGCAAGCAGCAGATTACGCGCAGAAAAAAAGGATCTCAAGAAGATCCTTTG
ATCTTTTCTACGGGGTCTGACGCTCAGTGGAACGAAAACTCACGTTAAGGGATTTTGGTCATGAGATTAT
CAAAAAGGATCTTCACCTAGATCCTTTTAAATTAAAAATGAAGTTTTAAATCAATCTAAAGTATATATGA
GTAAACTTGGTCTGACAGTTACCAATGCTTAATCAGTGAGGCACCTATCTCAGCGATCTGTCTATTTCGT
TCATCCATAGTTGCCTGACTCCCCGTCGTGTAGATAACTACGATACGGGAGGGCTTACCATCTGGCCCCA
GTGCTGCAATGATACCGCGAGATCCACGCTCACCGGCTCCAGATTTATCAGCAATAAACCAGCCAGCCGG
AAGGGCCGAGCGCAGAAGTGGTCCTGCAACTTTATCCGCCTCCATCCAGTCTATTAATTGTTGCCGGGAA
GCTAGAGTAAGTAGTTCGCCAGTTAATAGTTTGCGCAACGTTGTTGCCATTGCTACAGGCATCGTGGTGT
CACGCTCGTCGTTTGGTATGGCTTCATTCAGCTCCGGTTCCCAACGATCAAGGCGAGTTACATGATCCCC
CATGTTGTGCAAAAAAGCGGTTAGCTCCTTCGGTCCTCCGATCGTTGTCAGAAGTAAGTTGGCCGCAGTG
TTATCACTCATGGTTATGGCAGCACTGCATAATTCTCTTACTGTCATGCCATCCGTAAGATGCTTTTCTG
TGACTGGTGAGTACTCAACCAAGTCATTCTGAGAATAGTGTATGCGGCGACCGAGTTGCTCTTGCCCGGC
GTCAATACGGGATAATACCGCGCCACATAGCAGAACTTTAAAAGTGCTCATCATTGGAAAACGTTCTTCG
GGGCGAAAACTCTCAAGGATCTTACCGCTGTTGAGATCCAGTTCGATGTAACCCACTCGTGCACCCAACT
GATCTTCAGCATCTTTTACTTTCACCAGCGTTTCTGGGTGAGCAAAAACAGGAAGGCAAAATGCCGCAAA
AAAGGGAATAAGGGCGACACGGAAATGTTGAATACTCATACTCTTCCTTTTTCAATATTATTGAAGCATT
TATCAGGGTTATTGTCTCATGAGCGGATACATATTTGAATGTATTTAGAAAAATAAACAAATAGGGGTTC
CGCGCACATTTCCCCGAAAAGTGCCACCTGACGTCGACGGAT
